Addgene plasmid #180371: pSIN-Skil-gRNA2
Purpose: targeting mouse Skil/SnoN gene
Depositing lab: Dan Littman. Depositing organization: NYU Grossman School of Medicine. Publication: Arkadia-SKI/SnoN signaling differentially regulates TGF-beta-induced iTreg and Th17 cell differentiation. Xu H, Wu L, Nguyen HH, Mesa KR, Raghavan V, Episkopou V, Littman DR. J Exp Med. 2021 Nov 1;218(11). pii: 212614. doi: 10.1084/jem.20210777. Epub 2021 Sep 2. PubMed 34473197.
Backbone
  Vector backbone: pSIN
  Backbone size w/o insert (bp): 7099
  Total vector size (bp): 7058
  Modifications to backbone: The retroviral sgRNA expression vector pSIN-U6-sgRNA-EF1as-Thy1.1-P2A-Neo was generated by mutating a pSIN vector backbone and the 5′ LTR to remove BbsI sites and assembling a hU6-BbsI-filler-BbsI-tracr EF1as-Thy1.1-P2A-Neo cassette downstream from the packaging signal
  Vector type: Mammalian Expression, Retroviral
Growth in bacteria
  Bacterial resistance: Ampicillin, 100 μg/mL
  Growth temperature: 37°C
  Growth strain: NEB Stable ; Stbl3
  Copy number: High Copy
Gene/Insert
  Gene/Insert name: Skil targeting gRNA (alt name: SnoN)
  gRNA/shRNA sequence: GAGATGGTGAAGACGACAAG
  Species: M. musculus (mouse)
  Entrez Gene: Skil (a.k.a. Skir, SnoN, sno)
  Promoter: human U6
  Cloning method: Restriction Enzyme; 5′ cloning site BbsI (destroyed during cloning); 3′ cloning site BbsI (destroyed during cloning)
  Sequencing primers: 5′ LKO.1-5'
Terms and licenses: Academic/Nonprofit Terms; Industry Terms: Not Available to Industry
How to cite: pSIN-Skil-gRNA2 was a gift from Dan Littman (Addgene plasmid # 180371 ; http://n2t.net/addgene:180371 ; RRID:Addgene_180371)
