[The description below was written by a language model from this plasmid's Addgene catalogue record and pLannotate feature annotations shown in this document.]
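Description:
pSIN-Skil-gRNA2 is a self-inactivating gammaretroviral vector that delivers a single guide RNA against the mouse Skil gene (also called SnoN) for CRISPR/Cas9 editing. It is maintained in E. coli as a high-copy plasmid through a ColE1/pUC-type origin and ampicillin resistance (bla). The record lists recombination-deficient strains for propagation, which is common for LTR-containing plasmids. The backbone, pSIN-U6-sgRNA-EF1as-Thy1.1-P2A-Neo, was made by removing BbsI sites from a pSIN vector and its 5′ LTR, then placing a U6-BbsI-filler-BbsI-tracr cassette downstream of the packaging signal. Here the filler has been replaced by the Skil-specific spacer, destroying both BbsI sites.

In the annotated sequence, a CMV enhancer/promoter fused to a truncated 5′ LTR drives transcription of the viral genome in packaging cells. It is followed by the Ψ packaging signal and a truncated, start-codon-less gag segment that aids encapsidation. The 3′ LTR carries a U3 deletion, so after reverse transcription and integration the LTR promoter activity is lost and expression depends on the internal promoters. The human U6 RNA polymerase III promoter transcribes the spacer joined to the Streptococcus pyogenes Cas9 guide scaffold. A short EF-1α core promoter separately expresses the surface marker Thy1.1 (CD90.1) linked by a P2A peptide to neomycin phosphotransferase, so transduced cells can be identified or sorted by antibody staining or selected with G418.

The vector encodes no Cas9, which must be supplied by the target cells or a separate construct. The name implies it is one of several Skil guides. The associated study concerns SKI/SnoN signalling in TGF-β-induced iTreg and Th17 differentiation, consistent with use for Skil knockout in mouse T cells.
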