Features (pLannotate 1.2.2; 19 found; start..end, strand, type, name):
    543..647     -  promoter       AmpR promoter: bla
    833..1212    +  enhancer       CMV enhancer: human cytomegalovirus immediate early enhancer
   1213..1416    +  promoter       CMV promoter: human cytomegalovirus (CMV) immediate early promoter
   1417..1592    +  LTR            5' LTR (truncated): truncated long terminal repeat from Moloney murine sarcoma virus
   1714..1988    +  misc_feature   MESV Ψ (fragment): packaging signal of murine embryonic stem cell virus
   2055..2470    +  CDS            gag (truncated): truncated Moloney murine leukemia virus (MMLV) gag gene lacking the start codon
   2517..2757    +  promoter       U6 promoter: RNA polymerase III promoter for human U6 snRNA
   2786..2861    +  misc_RNA       gRNA scaffold: guide RNA scaffold for the Streptococcus pyogenes CRISPR/Cas9 system
   2968..3179    +  promoter       EF-1α core promoter: core promoter for human elongation factor EF-1α
   3199..3684    +  CDS            Thy1.1: mouse GPI-anchored cell surface glycoprotein of the immunoglobulin superfamily This allele of Thy1 is also known as CD90.1.
   3751..4542    +  CDS            neo: KKA2_KLEPN - Also known as kan, nptII. Experimental evidence at protein level: Swiss-Prot protein existence level 1. Resistance to kanamycin, neomycin, paromomycin, ribostamycin, butirosin and gentamicin B. From Klebsiella pneumoniae.
   4555..4624    +  CDS            env (fragment): murine leukemia virus gPr80 envelope polyprotein precursor; env; proteolytically cleaved into gp70SU and p15TM subunits
   4666..5091    +  LTR            3' LTR (ΔU3): self-inactivating 3' long terminal repeat (LTR) from Moloney murine leukemia virus
   5160..5200    +  CDS            rop (fragment): Rop protein, which maintains plasmids at low copy number; rop
   5302..5340    +  misc_feature   bom (fragment): basis of mobility region from pBR322
   5357..5686    +  promoter       SV40 promoter: SV40 enhancer and early promoter
   5692..5793    +  misc_feature   bom (fragment): basis of mobility region from pBR322
   5979..6567    -  rep_origin     ori: high-copy-number ColE1/pMB1/pBR322/pUC origin of replication
   6738..542     -  CDS            AmpR (across the origin): β-lactamase; bla; confers resistance to ampicillin, carbenicillin, and related antibiotics
>Addgene plasmid #180371 | pSIN-Skil-gRNA2 | addgene full sequence | sequence record 364058 | Addgene NGS Result
GGCATCGTGGTGTCACGCTCGTCGTTTGGTATGGCTTCATTCAGCTCCGGTTCCCAACGATCAAGGCGAG
TTACATGATCCCCCATGTTGTGCAAAAAAGCGGTTAGCTCCTTCGGTCCTCCGATCGTTGTCAGAAGTAA
GTTGGCCGCAGTGTTATCACTCATGGTTATGGCAGCACTGCATAATTCTCTTACTGTCATGCCATCCGTA
AGATGCTTTTCTGTGACTGGTGAGTACTCAACCAAGTCATTCTGAGAATAGTGTATGCGGCGACCGAGTT
GCTCTTGCCCGGCGTCAACACGGGATAATACCGCGCCACATAGCAGAACTTTAAAAGTGCTCATCATTGG
AAAACGTTCTTCGGGGCGAAAACTCTCAAGGATCTTACCGCTGTTGAGATCCAGTTCGATGTAACCCACT
CGTGCACCCAACTGATCTTCAGCATCTTTTACTTTCACCAGCGTTTCTGGGTGAGCAAAAACAGGAAGGC
AAAATGCCGCAAAAAAGGGAATAAGGGCGACACGGAAATGTTGAATACTCATACTCTTCCTTTTTCAATA
TTATTGAAGCATTTATCAGGGTTATTGTCTCATGAGCGGATACATATTTGAATGTATTTAGAAAAATAAA
CAAATAGGGGTTCCGCGCACATTTCCCCGAAAAGTGCCACCTGACGTCTAAGAAACCATTATTATCATGA
CATTAACCTATAAAAATAGGCGTATCACGAGGCCCTTTCGTGTTCAAGAATTAGCTTGGCCATTGCATAC
GTTGTATCCATATCATAATATGTACATTTATATTGGCTCATGTCCAACATTACCGCCATGTTGACATTGA
TTATTGACTAGTTATTAATAGTAATCAATTACGGGGTCATTAGTTCATAGCCCATATATGGAGTTCCGCG
TTACATAACTTACGGTAAATGGCCCGCCTGGCTGACCGCCCAACGACCCCCGCCCATTGACGTCAATAAT
GACGTATGTTCCCATAGTAACGCCAATAGGGACTTTCCATTGACGTCAATGGGTGGAGTATTTACGGTAA
ACTGCCCACTTGGCAGTACATCAAGTGTATCATATGCCAAGTACGCCCCCTATTGACGTCAATGACGGTA
AATGGCCCGCCTGGCATTATGCCCAGTACATGACCTTATGGGACTTTCCTACTTGGCAGTACATCTACGT
ATTAGTCATCGCTATTACCATGGTGATGCGGTTTTGGCAGTACATCAATGGGCGTGGATAGCGGTTTGAC
TCACGGGGATTTCCAAGTCTCCACCCCATTGACGTCAATGGGAGTTTGTTTTGGCACCAAAATCAACGGG
ACTTTCCAAAATGTCGTAACAACTCCGCCCCATTGACGCAAATGGGCGGTAGGCGTGTACGGTGGGAGGT
CTATATAAGCAGAGCTCAATAAAAGAGCCCACAACCCCTCACTCGGCGCGCCAGTCCTCCGATAGACTGC
GTCGCCCGGGTACCCGTATTCCCAATAAAGCCTCTTGCTGTTTGCATCCGAATCGTGGTCTCGCTGTTCC
TTGGGAGGGTCTCCTCTGAGTGATTGACTACCCACGACGGGGGTCTTTCATTTGGGGGCTCGTCCGGGAT
TTGGAGACCCCTGCCCAGGGACCACCGACCCACCACCGGGAGGTAAGCTGGCCAGCAACTTATCTGTGTC
TGTCCGATTGTCTAGTGTCTATGTTTGATGTTATGCGCCTGCGTCTGTACTAGTTAGCTAACTAGCTCTG
TATCTGGCGGACCCGTGGTGGAACTGACGAGTTCTGAACACCCGGCCGCAACCCTGGGAGACGTCCCAGG
GACTTTGGGGGCCGTTTTTGTGGCCCGACCTGAGGAAGGGAGTCGATGTGGAATCCGACCCCGTCAGGAT
ATGTGGTTCTGGTAGGAGACGAGAACCTAAAACAGTTCCCGCCTCCGTCTGAATTTTTGCTTTCGGTTTG
GAACCGAAGCCGCGCGTCTTGTCTGCTGCAGCGCTGCAGCATCGTTCTGTGTTGTCTCTGTCTGACTGTG
TTTCTGTATTTGTCTGAAAATTAGGGCCAGACTGTTACCACTCCCTTAAGTTTGACCTTAGGTCACTGGA
AAGATGTCGAGCGGATCGCTCACAACCAGTCGGTAGATGTCAAGAAGAGACGTTGGTTACCTTCTGCTCT
GCAGAATGGCCAACCTTTAACGTCGGATGGCCGCGAGACGGCACCTTTAACCGAGACCTCATCACCCAGG
TTAAGATCAAGGTCTTTTCACCTGGCCCGCATGGACACCCAGACCAGGTCCCCTACATCGTGACCTGGGA
AGCCTTGGCTTTTGACCCCCCTCCCTGGGTCAAGCCCTTTGTACACCCTAAGCCTCCGCCTCCTCTTCCT
CCATCCGCCCCGTCTCTCCCCCTTGAACCTCCTCGTTCGACCCCGCCTCGATCCTCCCTTTATCCAGCCC
TCACTCCTTCTCTAGGCGCCGGAATTGAAGATCTTTAATTAACGATCTATCGATTCTAGATCTAGAGAGG
GCCTATTTCCCATGATTCCTTCATATTTGCATATACGATACAAGGCTGTTAGAGAGATAATTAGAATTAA
TTTGACTGTAAACACAAAGATATTAGTACAAAATACGTGACGTAGAAAGTAATAATTTCTTGGGTAGTTT
GCAGTTTTAAAATTATGTTTTAAAATGGACTATCATATGCTTACCGTAACTTGAAAGTATTTCGATTTCT
TGGCTTTATATATCTTGTGGAAAGGACGAAACACCGAGATGGTGAAGACGACAAGGTTTTAGAGCTAGAA
ATAGCAAGTTAAAATAAGGCTAGTCCGTTATCAACTTGAAAAAGTGGCACCGAGTCGGTGCTTTTTTGAA
TTTAGATCTTGAGACAAGGTGCCGGGCCGGGAATTCGGCGAATTGGGCCCGACGTCGCATGCTCCCGGCC
CCTCGAGTGGCTCCGGTGCCCGTCAGTGGGCAGAGCGCACATCGCCCACAGTCCCCGAGAAGTTGGGGGG
AGGGGTCGGCAATTGAACCGGTGCCTAGAGAAGGTGGCGCGGGGTAAACTGGGAAAGTGATGTCGTGTAC
TGGCTCCGCCTTTTTCCCGAGGGTGGGGGAGAACCGTATATAAGTGCAGTAGTCGCCGTGAACGTTCTTT
TTCGCAACGGGTTTGCCGCCAGAACACAGGTGTCGTGACGCGGCCACCATGAACCCAGCCATCAGCGTCG
CTCTCCTGCTCTCAGTCTTGCAGGTGTCCCGAGGGCAGAAGGTGACCAGCCTGACAGCCTGCCTGGTGAA
CCAAAACCTTCGCCTGGACTGCCGCCATGAGAATAACACCAAGGATAACTCCATCCAGCATGAGTTCAGC
CTGACCCGAGAGAAGAGGAAGCACGTGCTCTCAGGCACCCTCGGGATACCCGAGCACACGTACCGCTCCC
GCGTCACCCTCTCCAACCAGCCCTATATCAAGGTCCTTACCCTAGCCAACTTCACCACCAAGGATGAGGG
CGACTACTTTTGTGAGCTTCGAGTCTCGGGCGCGAATCCCATGAGCTCCAATAAAAGTATCAGTGTGTAT
AGAGACAAACTGGTCAAGTGTGGCGGCATAAGCCTGCTGGTTCAGAACACATCCTGGATGCTGCTGCTGC
TGCTTTCCCTCTCCCTCCTCCAAGCCCTGGACTTCATTTCTCTGGGCAGCGGCGCCACCAACTTCAGCCT
GCTGAAGCAGGCCGGCGACGTGGAGGAGAACCCCGGCCCCATGATTGAACAAGATGGATTGCACGCAGGT
TCTCCGGCCGCTTGGGTGGAGAGGCTATTCGGCTATGACTGGGCACAACAGACAATCGGCTGCTCTGATG
CCGCCGTGTTCCGGCTGTCAGCGCAGGGGCGCCCGGTTCTTTTTGTCAAGACCGACCTGTCCGGTGCCCT
GAATGAACTGCAGGACGAGGCAGCGCGGCTATCGTGGCTGGCCACGACGGGCGTTCCTTGCGCAGCTGTG
CTCGACGTTGTCACTGAAGCGGGAAGGGACTGGCTGCTATTGGGCGAAGTGCCGGGGCAGGATCTCCTGT
CATCTCACCTTGCTCCTGCCGAGAAAGTATCCATCATGGCTGATGCAATGCGGCGGCTGCATACGCTTGA
TCCGGCTACCTGCCCATTCGACCACCAAGCGAAACATCGCATCGAGCGAGCACGTACTCGGATGGAAGCC
GGTCTTGTCGATCAGGATGATCTGGACGAAGAGCATCAGGGGCTCGCGCCAGCCGAACTGTTCGCCAGGC
TCAAGGCGCGCATGCCCGACGGCGAGGATCTCGTCGTGACCCATGGCGATGCCTGCTTGCCGAATATCAT
GGTGGAAAATGGCCGCTTTTCTGGATTCATCGACTGTGGCCGGCTGGGTGTGGCGGACCGCTATCAGGAC
ATAGCGTTGGCTACCCGTGATATTGCTGAAGAGCTTGGCGGCGAATGGGCTGACCGCTTCCTCGTGCTTT
ACGGTATCGCCGCTCCCGATTCGCAGCGCATCGCCTTCTATCGCCTTCTTGACGAGTTCTTCTGATTAGA
TATCATCAGTGGTCCAGGCTCTAGTTTTGACTCAACAATATCACCAGCTGAAGCCTATAGAGTACGAGCC
ATAGATAAAATAAAAGATTTTATTTAGTCTCCAGAAAAAGGGGGGAATGAAAGACCCCACCTGTAGGTTT
GGCAAGCTAGCTTAAGTAACGCCATTTTGCAAGGCATGGAAAAATACATAACTGAGAATAGAGAAGTTCA
GATCAAGGTCAGGAACAGATGGAACAGGGTCGACCCTAGAGAACCATCAGATGTTTCCAGGGTGCCCCAA
GGACCTGAAATGACCCTGTGCCTTATTTGAACTAACCAATCAGTTCGCTTCTCGCTTCTGTTCGCGCGCT
TCTGCTCCCCGAGCTCAATAAAAGAGCCCACAACCCCTCACTCGGGGCGCCAGTCCTCCGATTGACTGAG
TCGCCCGGGTACCCGTGTATCCAATAAACCCTCTTGCAGTTGCATCCGACTTGTGGTCTCGCTGTTCCTT
GGGAGGGTCTCCTCTGAGTGATTGACTACCCGTCAGCGGGGGTCTTTCATTTGGGGGCTCGTCCGGGATC
GGGAGACCCCTGCCCAGGGACCACCGACCCACCACCGGGAGGTAAGCTGGCTGCCTCGCGCGTTTCGGTG
ATGACGGTGAAAACCTCTGACACATGCAGCTCCCGGAGACGGTCACAGCTTGTCTGTAAGCGGATGCCGG
GAGCAGACAAGCCCGTCAGGGCGCGTCAGCGGGTGTTGGCGGGTGTCGGGGCGCAGCCATGACCCAGTCA
CGTAGCGATAGCGGAGTGTAGATCCGGCTGTGGAATGTGTGTCAGTTAGGGTGTGGAAAGTCCCCAGGCT
CCCCAGCAGGCAGAAGTATGCAAAGCATGCATCTCAATTAGTCAGCAACCAGGTGTGGAAAGTCCCCAGG
CTCCCCAGCAGGCAGAAGTATGCAAAGCATGCATCTCAATTAGTCAGCAACCATAGTCCCGCCCCTAACT
CCGCCCATCCCGCCCCTAACTCCGCCCAGTTCCGCCCATTCTCCGCCCCATGGCTGACTAATTTTTTTTA
TTTATGCAGAGGCCGAGGCCGCCTCGGCCTCTGAGCTATTCCAGAAGTAGTGAGGAGGCTTTTTTGGAGG
CCTAGGCTTTTGCAAAAAGCTTACTGGCTTAACTATGCGGCATCAGAGCAGATTGTACTGAGAGTGCACC
ATATGCGGTGTGAAATACCGCACAGATGCGTAAGGAGAAAATACCGCATCAGGCGCTCTTCCGCTTCCTC
GCTCACTGACTCGCTGCGCTCGGTCGTTCGGCTGCGGCGAGCGGTATCAGCTCACTCAAAGGCGGTAATA
CGGTTATCCACAGAATCAGGGGATAACGCAGGAAAGAACATGTGAGCAAAAGGCCAGCAAAAGGCCAGGA
ACCGTAAAAAGGCCGCGTTGCTGGCGTTTTTCCATAGGCTCCGCCCCCCTGACGAGCATCACAAAAATCG
ACGCTCAAGTCAGAGGTGGCGAAACCCGACAGGACTATAAAGATACCAGGCGTTTCCCCCTGGAAGCTCC
CTCGTGCGCTCTCCTGTTCCGACCCTGCCGCTTACCGGATACCTGTCCGCCTTTCTCCCTTCGGGAAGCG
TGGCGCTTTCTCATAGCTCACGCTGTAGGTATCTCAGTTCGGTGTAGGTCGTTCGCTCCAAGCTGGGCTG
TGTGCACGAACCCCCCGTTCAGCCCGACCGCTGCGCCTTATCCGGTAACTATCGTCTTGAGTCCAACCCG
GTAAGACACGACTTATCGCCACTGGCAGCAGCCACTGGTAACAGGATTAGCAGAGCGAGGTATGTAGGCG
GTGCTACAGAGTTCTTGAAGTGGTGGCCTAACTACGGCTACACTAGAAGGACAGTATTTGGTATCTGCGC
TCTGCTGAAGCCAGTTACCTTCGGAAAAAGAGTTGGTAGCTCTTGATCCGGCAAACAAACCACCGCTGGT
AGCGGTGGTTTTTTTGTTTGCAAGCAGCAGATTACGCGCAGAAAAAAAGGATCTCAAGAAGATCCTTTGA
TCTTTTCTACGGGGTCTGACGCTCAGTGGAACGAAAACTCACGTTAAGGGATTTTGGTCATGAGATTATC
AAAAAGGATCTTCACCTAGATCCTTTTAAATTAAAAATGAAGTTTTAAATCAATCTAAAGTATATATGAG
TAAACTTGGTCTGACAGTTACCAATGCTTAATCAGTGAGGCACCTATCTCAGCGATCTGTCTATTTCGTT
CATCCATAGTTGCCTGACTCCCCGTCGTGTAGATAACTACGATACGGGAGGGCTTACCATCTGGCCCCAG
TGCTGCAATGATACCGCGAGACCCACGCTCACCGGCTCCAGATTTATCAGCAATAAACCAGCCAGCCGGA
AGGGCCGAGCGCAGAAGTGGTCCTGCAACTTTATCCGCCTCCATCCAGTCTATTAATTGTTGCCGGGAAG
CTAGAGTAAGTAGTTCGCCAGTTAATAGTTTGCGCAACGTTGTTGCCATTGCTGCA
